>Addgene plasmid #177021 | pEPQD0CM0063 | addgene full sequence | sequence record 348387 | Addgene NGS Result
TCTTCACCTAGATCCTTTTAAATTAAAAATGAAGTTTTAAATCAATCTAAAGTATATATGAGTAAACTTG
GTCTGACAGCTCGAGGCTTGGATTCTCACCAATAAAAAACGCCCGGCGGCAACCGAGCGTTCTGAACAAA
TCCAGATGGAGTTCTGAGGTCATTACTGGATCTATCAACAGGAGTCCAAGCGAGCTCGATATCAAATTAC
GCCCCGCCCTGCCACTCATCGCAGTACTGTTGTAATTCATTAAGCATTCTGCCGACATGGAAGCCATCAC
AAACGGCATGATGAACCTGAATCGCCAGCGGCATCAGCACCTTGTCGCCTTGCGTATAATATTTGCCCAT
GGTGAAAACGGGGGCGAAGAAGTTGTCCATATTGGCCACGTTTAAATCAAAACTGGTGAAACTCACCCAG
GGATTGGCTGAGACGAAAAACATATTCTCAATAAACCCTTTAGGGAAATAGGCCAGGTTTTCACCGTAAC
ACGCCACATCTTGCGAATATATGTGTAGAAACTGCCGGAAATCGTCGTGGTATTCACTCCAGAGCGATGA
AAACGTTTCAGTTTGCTCATGGAAAACGGTGTAACAAGGGTGAACACTATCCCATATCACCAGCTCACCG
TCTTTCATTGCCATACGAAATTCCGGATGAGCATTCATCAGGCGGGCAAGAATGTGAATAAAGGCCGGAT
AAAACTTGTGCTTATTTTTCTTTACGGTCTTTAAAAAGGCCGTAATATCCAGCTGAACGGTCTGGTTATA
GGTACATTGAGCAACTGACTGAAATGCCTCAAAATGTTCTTTACGATGCCATTGGGATATATCAACGGTG
GTATATCCAGTGATTTTTTTCTCCATTTTAGCTTCCTTAGCTCCTGAAAATCTCGATAACTCAAAAAATA
CGCCCGGTAGTGATCTTATTTCATTATGGTGAAAGTTGGAACCTCTTACGTGCCCGATCAACTCGAGTGC
CACCTGACGTCTAAGAAACCATTATTATCATGACATTAACCTATAAAAATAGGCGTATCACGAGGCAGAA
TTTCAGATAAAAAAAATCCTTAGCTTTCGCTAAGGATGATTTCTGGAATTCGGTCTCAAATGTCTCTGCC
TTTGGCAACTCCATTGATCAAAGACAATGAATCTCTCATCAAGTTCTTGCGCCAACCCCTGGTGCTTCCT
CATGAGGTTGATGACAGCACAAAAAGGAGGGAATTGTTGGAAAGAACAAGAAAAGAACTAGAATTAAATG
CAGAAAAACCATTGGAGGCCTTGAAGATGATAGATATAATTCAAAGATTGGGATTATCATATCATTTTGA
AGATGATATTAATTCAATTCTCACAGGATTTTCAAATATTAGCAGCCAAACTCATGAAGATCTCCTCACT
GCTTCACTTTGTTTTCGATTGCTTCGACACAATGGGCATAAGATCAATCCTGATATATTCCAAAAATTCA
TGGACAACAATGGAAAGTTTAAAGATTCATTAAAGGATGACACATTAGGCATGTTAAGCTTATATGAAGC
TTCATATTTGGGAGCCAATGGAGAAGAAATATTGATGGAAGCCCAAGAATTCACCAAAACTCACCTGAAA
AACTCATTGCCAGCCATGGCACCATCTCTTTCTAAGAAGGTTTCTCAAGCTTTAGAGCAACCAAGACATA
GAAGAATGTTGAGGTTAGAAGCTAGAAGATTTATTGAAGAATATGGTGCTGAAAATGACCATAATCCAGA
CCTTCTTGAGCTTGCAAAATTGGATTATAACAAAGTCCAATCTCTACACCAAATGGAATTGTCTGAGATA
ACAAGGTGGTGGAAACAATTAGGGCTTGTGGATAAACTCACCTTTGCTCGAGATCGACCCCTTGAATGCT
TTCTTTGGACAGTGGGATTATTACCAGAGCCTAAGTATTCAGGTTGCAGAATTGAGCTTGCAAAAACCAT
AGCCATTTTGCTTGTCATTGATGATATCTTTGATACTCATGGTACCCTAGATGAGCTTCTTCTATTCACT
AATGCCATTAAAAGATGGGATCTTGAGGCCATGGAAGATTTACCAGAATATATGAGAATTTGTTACATGG
CATTGTACAATACTACTAATGAAATTTGCTATAAAGTTCTTAAGGAAAATGGTTGGAGTGTTCTTCCTTA
CCTAAAGGCAACGTGGATTGATATGATTGAAGGATTCATGGTTGAAGCAGAATGGTTCAATTCTGATTAT
GTACCAAACATGGAAGAATATGTAGAAAATGGAGTTAGAACAGCAGGATCATATATGGCCTTAGTCCATT
TGTTCTTTCTAATAGGGCAAGGTGTCACTGAAGATAATGTGAAATTACTGATTAAACCCTATCCAAAGCT
CTTTTCCTCCTCAGGAAGAATCCTTCGCCTTTGGGATGATTTGGGAACTGCAAAGGAGGAACAAGAAAGA
GGAGACTTGGCATCAAGCATACAATTGTTTATGAGAGAGAAAGAGATAAAATCAGAAGAAGAAGGAAGGA
AAGGAATATTGGAAATTATAGAGAATTTATGGAAAGAATTGAATGGAGAATTAGTTTATAGAGAAGAAAT
GCCTCTTGCAATAATCAAGACAGCATTCAACATGGCAAGAGCTTCCCAAGTTGTGTATCAACATGAAGAG
GACACCTATTTTTCAAGTGTAGATAATTATGTAAAAGCTTTGTTTTTTACACCTTGTTTTTAAGCTTCGA
GACCCTGCAGTCCGGCAAAAAAGGGCAAGGTGTCACCACCCTGCCCTTTTTCTTTAAAACCGAAAAGATT
ACTTCGCGTTATGCAGGCTTCCTCGCTCACTGACTCGCTGCGCTCGGTCGTTCGGCTGCGGCGAGCGGTA
TCAGCTCACTCAAAGGCGGTAATACGGTTATCCACAGAATCAGGGGATAACGCAGGAAAGAACATGTGAG
CAAAAGGCCAGCAAAAGGCCAGGAACCGTAAAAAGGCCGCGTTGCTGGCGTTTTTCCACAGGCTCCGCCC
CCCTGACGAGCATCACAAAAATCGACGCTCAAGTCAGAGGTGGCGAAACCCGACAGGACTATAAAGATAC
CAGGCGTTTCCCCCTGGAAGCTCCCTCGTGCGCTCTCCTGTTCCGACCCTGCCGCTTACCGGATACCTGT
CCGCCTTTCTCCCTTCGGGAAGCGTGGCGCTTTCTCATAGCTCACGCTGTAGGTATCTCAGTTCGGTGTA
GGTCGTTCGCTCCAAGCTGGGCTGTGTGCACGAACCCCCCGTTCAGCCCGACCGCTGCGCCTTATCCGGT
AACTATCGTCTTGAGTCCAACCCGGTAAGACACGACTTATCGCCACTGGCAGCAGCCACTGGTAACAGGA
TTAGCAGAGCGAGGTATGTAGGCGGTGCTACAGAGTTCTTGAAGTGGTGGCCTAACTACGGCTACACTAG
AAGAACAGTATTTGGTATCTGCGCTCTGCTGAAGCCAGTTACCTTCGGAAAAAGAGTTGGTAGCTCTTGA
TCCGGCAAACAAACCACCGCTGGTAGCGGTGGTTTTTTTGTTTGCAAGCAGCAGATTACGCGCAGAAAAA
AAGGATCTCAAGAAGATCCTTTGATCTTTTCTACGGGGTCTGACGCTCAGTGGAACGAAAACTCACGTTA
AGGGATTTTGGTCATGAGATTATCAAAAAGGA
Features (pLannotate 1.2.2; 7 found; start..end, strand, type, name):
     92..186     -  terminator     lambda t0 terminator: transcription terminator from phage lambda
    210..866     -  CDS            cat: CAT_ECOLX - Experimental evidence at protein level: Swiss-Prot protein existence level 1. This enzyme is an effector of chloramphenicol resistance in bacteria. From Escherichia coli. This protein is used as a marker in many commonly used cloning vectors, such as pACYC184.
    867..964     -  promoter       cat promoter: promoter of the E. coli cat gene encoding chloramphenicol acetyltransferase
   1050..1093    -  terminator     bacterial terminator: putative bacterial transcription terminator
   1113..2711    +  CDS            GES (fragment): GERS_OCIBA - Experimental evidence at protein level: Swiss-Prot protein existence level 1. Monoterpene synthase that catalyzes the formation of geraniol from geranyl diphosphate. From Ocimum basilicum (Sweet basil).
   2741..2798    +  terminator     his operon terminator: This putative transcriptin terminator from the E. coli his operon has a 2-bp deletion introduced during synthesis. Its efficiency has not been determined.
   2993..3581    -  rep_origin     ori: high-copy-number ColE1/pMB1/pBR322/pUC origin of replication
