[The description below was written by a language model from this plasmid's Addgene catalogue record and pLannotate feature annotations shown in this document.]
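Description:
pEPQD0CM0063 is a Level 0 coding-sequence part for MoClo/Golden Gate assembly, built in the pUAP1 universal acceptor backbone and intended as a building block for plant synthetic biology rather than as an expression vector in its own right. The 3.7 kb plasmid is maintained in E. coli at high copy from a ColE1/pUC-type origin and selected with chloramphenicol through a cat gene driven by its native promoter and followed by the lambda t0 terminator. Bacterial terminators, including a his operon terminator, flank the insert position and insulate the part from read-through transcription. No promoter for expressing the insert is annotated, as expected for a Level 0 part.

The insert is geraniol synthase from Catharanthus roseus (Madagascar periwinkle), with the native transit peptide removed and its stop codon retained. Automated annotation labels this roughly 1.6 kb open reading frame as a fragment resembling the sweet basil geraniol synthase, which reflects homology matching; the catalogue entry identifies the source as C. roseus. Geraniol synthase converts geranyl diphosphate to geraniol, an early step toward monoterpene indole alkaloids. The sequence has been domesticated by removing internal BpiI, BsaI, BsmBI and SapI recognition sites, and it is flanked by an inverted pair of BsaI sites that release the part with AATG and GCTT overhangs conforming to the Phytobrick standard. This allows one-pot assembly with compatible promoter and terminator parts into transcription units. The associated work concerns reconstituting monoterpene indole alkaloid biosynthesis in Nicotiana benthamiana. Removing the transit peptide would be expected to change the enzyme's subcellular targeting, although the record does not state the intended localisation.
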