Addgene plasmid #177021: pEPQD0CM0063
Purpose: Level 0 CDS (with stop codon) part for MoClo assembly, AATG-GCTT
Depositing lab: Nicola Patron. Depositing organization: Earlham Institute. Publication: Reconstitution of monoterpene indole alkaloid biosynthesis in genome engineered Nicotiana benthamiana. Dudley QM, Jo S, Guerrero DAS, Chhetry M, Smedley MA, Harwood WA, Sherden NH, O'Connor SE, Caputi L, Patron NJ. Commun Biol. 2022 Sep 10;5(1):949. doi: 10.1038/s42003-022-03904-w. PubMed 36088516.
Backbone
  Vector backbone: pUAP1
  Vector type: Synthetic Biology
Growth in bacteria
  Bacterial resistance: Chloramphenicol, 25 μg/mL
  Growth temperature: 37°C
  Growth strain: DH5alpha
  Copy number: High Copy
Gene/Insert
  Gene/Insert name: geraniol synthase
  Species: Catharanthus roseus (Madagascar periwinkle)
  Mutation: transit peptide removed
  Cloning method: Restriction Enzyme; 5′ cloning site Unknown (unknown if destroyed); 3′ cloning site Unknown (unknown if destroyed)
  Sequencing primers: 5′ GGCGTATCACGAGGCAGAATTTC; 3′ CCTGCATAACGCGAAGTAATC
Terms and licenses: Academic/Nonprofit Terms; Industry Terms: Not Available to Industry
Depositor comments: Genbank accession: JN882024, transit peptide removed, the CDS sequence has been domesticated (all endogenous BpiI, BsaI, BsmBI and SapI recognition sites removed) and are flanked by an inverted pair of BsaI recognition sites that produce overhangs compatible with the phytobrick assembly standard
How to cite: pEPQD0CM0063 was a gift from Nicola Patron (Addgene plasmid # 177021 ; http://n2t.net/addgene:177021 ; RRID:Addgene_177021)
